>Addgene plasmid #182369 | pcDNA6-5'UTR(mtIF3)-Dendra2-3'UTR(mtIF3) | addgene full sequence | sequence record 358114 | Addgene NGS Result
GACGGATCGGGAGATCTCCCGATCCCCTATGGTGCACTCTCAGTACAATCTGCTCTGATGCCGCATAGTT
AAGCCAGTATCTGCTCCCTGCTTGTGTGTTGGAGGTCGCTGAGTAGTGCGCGAGCAAAATTTAAGCTACA
ACAAGGCAAGGCTTGACCGACAATTGCATGAAGAATCTGCTTAGGGTTAGGCGTTTTGCGCTGCTTCGCG
ATGTACGGGCCAGATATACGCGTTGACATTGATTATTGACTAGTTATTAATAGTAATCAATTACGGGGTC
ATTAGTTCATAGCCCATATATGGAGTTCCGCGTTACATAACTTACGGTAAATGGCCCGCCTGGCTGACCG
CCCAACGACCCCCGCCCATTGACGTCAATAATGACGTATGTTCCCATAGTAACGCCAATAGGGACTTTCC
ATTGACGTCAATGGGTGGAGTATTTACGGTAAACTGCCCACTTGGCAGTACATCAAGTGTATCATATGCC
AAGTACGCCCCCTATTGACGTCAATGACGGTAAATGGCCCGCCTGGCATTATGCCCAGTACATGACCTTA
TGGGACTTTCCTACTTGGCAGTACATCTACGTATTAGTCATCGCTATTACCATGGTGATGCGGTTTTGGC
AGTACATCAATGGGCGTGGATAGCGGTTTGACTCACGGGGATTTCCAAGTCTCCACCCCATTGACGTCAA
TGGGAGTTTGTTTTGGCACCAAAATCAACGGGACTTTCCAAAATGTCGTAACAACTCCGCCCCATTGACG
CAAATGGGCGGTAGGCGTGTACGGTGGGAGGTCTATATAAGCAGAGCTCTCTGGCTAACTAGAGAACCCA
CTGCTTACTGGCTTATCGAAATTAATACGACTCACTATAGGGAGACCCAAGCTGGCTAGCGGAAGCCGAC
GCGGTGCTCCGGCGGAGTCCAGGTACGGACCTGCTAGTTCTTCCTGCTCGCCTACCCCGGCCCAGGGTCT
CACTATTTATCTCTGGCTGTCCTGAAACGCACTCGGTAGACCAGTCTGACCTCAAACCTATAGAAATCCT
CCTGCCTCTACCTCCGAAGTGCTGGGATTAAAGGCGTGCACCGCTCGCCGTGTCAGGACTTTTGAAATTC
CTTCCGGAATTGAAGGGGTACCATGCTGTGCTGTATGCTGTGCTGTGTCGCCACCATGAACACCCCGGGA
ATTAACCTGATCAAGGAGGACATGCGCGTGAAGGTGCACATGGAGGGCAACGTGAACGGCCACGCCTTCG
TGATCGAGGGCGAGGGCAAGGGCAAGCCCTACGAGGGCACCCAGACCGCCAACCTGACCGTGAAGGAGGG
CGCCCCCCTGCCCTTCAGCTACGACATCCTGACCACCGCCGTGCACTACGGCAACCGGGTGTTCACCAAG
TACCCCGAGGACATCCCCGACTACTTCAAGCAGAGCTTCCCCGAGGGCTACAGCTGGGAGCGCACCATGA
CCTTCGAGGACAAGGGCATCTGCACCATCCGCAGCGACATCAGCCTGGAGGGCGACTGCTTCTTCCAGAA
CGTGCGCTTCAAGGGCACCAACTTCCCCCCCAACGGCCCCGTGATGCAGAAGAAGACCCTGAAGTGGGAG
CCCAGCACCGAGAAGCTGCACGTGCGCGACGGCCTGCTGGTGGGCAACATCAACATGGCCCTGCTGCTGG
AGGGCGGCGGCCACTACCTGTGCGACTTCAAGACCACCTACAAGGCCAAGAAGGTGGTGCAGCTGCCCGA
CGCCCACTTCGTGGACCACCGCATCGAGATCCTGGGCAACGACAGCGACTACAACAAGGTGAAGCTGTAC
GAGCACGCCGTGGCCCGCTACAGCCCCCTGCCCAGCCAGGTGTGGTAAGCGGCCGCCTTTAATAGGAAAA
GTGCAGGCCAGGAGCCTCTGCTGGCCGCCCTGAAGTCTTCCCGCCTAGCAGACAGTGAGTAAGGCGGCTG
GCGGGGGCAGCTGGGCCTCTGGGCTGCTGCTGGACTCTGCGCTGGCGTTAGGCAAGGAGTAGTCGGGCTC
TTGTTTCCTCTTAGGAGGGAAGTACCCACTGAGGCGAGAGGCCAAGCTGCGTCTCTCCCGAGGGGCTCTT
ACCTTCAGGAGTGAGGAAGACAGACAACTGAGTTGCCCATTACACAACGGGGATCCACTCCAACAGATGA
GCCCCTGATGGGAGTCACACCCTCAGCAGGCACAGACACGCAGGATGGGGTATGCGGATGGACAGACGCC
AAGCAGGCCTCACAGCCGAGTGCTGGCCCCAGCAGCTGCCACTTACTTTGAGCTTCATCCTCTTCTTGTC
GGGATCGTGCACGACACTGTGCCTCATGAGACTCTGCTGCAGTGCAAGGGAAAGAAGGACGCTTGACCTG
GGCCTGCAGACGTGGCTCAGTGCTTACAGCATTCGCTGCTCGAGGAGGACACGGGTTTGGTTCCCAGCAC
CCGTACTCCAGTTCCAGTAAAAACTCTTGGTGTCTGCTAACCTTAAGATGCAGTGGTCCAGTGTGCAATA
ATAAACTACCAGCTGCCTTTCTGTTGTGTAGTGAATCTGACCTTCACCTGACTCCCTAACCAGAGCCAAC
TCCTTGGCAGAGCGAGCGACTGTCAGCCTGCTGACACGCATGGGATTTACTTCTTCCCGGTCCTCCTGAG
AAGGGAAAGCCGGCTATGCTTGAACATCCAGGCTCATGCTGGGGTAACTGAATCTACCTCAGCTGCGTCC
CTAAGTGCCAGGGGGAAATCTGACCTCTGCCCTGCTGGCTATGCTGACAGTGCTGACCACGGGACCTTTG
CTGTGGGCTGGTCTGGGTTATGTTCAGTGACTTTGTAATCCACAGTAAGAGCTCTTTAGAAACCAGCTAG
GCTTAGGCAAACTGTTCAGTTCCCTACTAGGAACCATGTTCCCACGCGATCCATGAATCATGCCAAGATT
CCAGAGTCTAGAGGCTGTGCATTTGTGCTACCCACCTCCTCTCCCAGACCCTAGGCGACGGTCAGAAGCT
CCTAATCACCTCAGAACATCCTCTAAGTAGGAATACAGGCCCCGGGCTCTCCCACTCAGCATGGCTAGAA
TCCCCCAGGAGTGGTTCTCAACCTGCTACTCATGACTCCTCTGGGGTCATATACCAGATCGCCTGAATAT
CATTATTTACAATCCATACCAGTAGCAAAATTATAGTTATGAAGTAGCAACTAAATAATATTATGGTTGG
GGGTCCCCACAACATGAGGAACTGTTATTGGGTCCCAGTATTAGGAAGGTTGAGAACCACTGCTCTAGAG
GTCCTAAATAGGCCTGTTTAGCCTCCCAACCCCAGGGCTCCTGCATTTCCAAGTTCTGCAGGCTGGACAT
GAACACACCAGCCTGGAGCGGGAGACACTCACTTTCATTGCGAATGTCTTGCCACAGCCAGCGTGCTCAC
ACACAAATGGGCGCTTTTCCTCGTGGAAGGAGAGAATGTGGCTCTGCAGGTTGAACACGGTTGTGTAGGT
TCTTCCGCAGCCTTGCCGCGGACAGCGGTACACATCCCTTTCCGGGGCGTGAGTCTTCATGTGCTGCTTA
AGGTAATCTCTGCGCTTGAACATCCTCTGACATACATTGCAGGTTATGTCCTCTGGGAGGAGAAACACAC
ACGTGTAACCAGCGTCCCATGAGTAACCCGTCTGGTCCTATGACTACACACAATCTGGGGACTTCACATG
GGAAATGTCAGCTTGTCTCACTGCTATGCTGGTTTCAAATTCCTCAAGTTCACTCATGGCTCCCAACATC
CTGAGTCCTCGCCTGTCAAGGAGCAGGCGTCCTCGGTGTGATAACTGAGCACGAGGAAGTATGCCCTCAT
AGCATCTACCTTTACCCTCTGACACAGTAGCATCTGCTAAGTCCTGCAGGGCCTCACGAACACCCGGGCA
CAGCCGCACCAGCTCTGAGGCCTGCAGGGCTCCCTCGACTGTCACAGCCCAGGAAGCCAGCACTACCCTG
AACTCGATGCAGAGCCCCCTTCCTTTACAGCGCAAGTGGGTATCTCACTCTCTCAGAGTACACCATGCAC
TCCCCAGAGCTCAGAGCACACACACCATGGGCTCCCCGGGGTTCAGAGCACACCGGGCTCTCCCCAGGGC
CGATGCGCTTCCACAGCTCCTGCCTACCTTACCTTTATGGGCTTCTCTCATGTGTTTCAGGAGCTCTGTC
CACGTTTTTCCCATGAAAGAACATCCCTTTTGACACAGGTAGCCTGTTCAAAACAAAAACAAAACAAGTT
ACCCACAGCCTGTTGAATGCCCAGGGCAATCCCTAATGACAGCCAAGAAAGCCCGTGCCAAGTGCACTCC
CCTCTCTGAAGTGTGCTGCTCTGCTGGGTGCAATGCAGCGGGCTCCAGTGGCCCCTGCTCTGAAAGCTCC
CATCAGCCAGACTTTTGCACACTTGAGTGGCACATAACCAGGTAGCGTAGGAACAGTATAGCACCAGTGG
ACGTGGCAAAGAGGATAGCGGCAAAACACACAGCACAGTGTCTCTTGGCATAAGAGGCAAACACTCAAAT
AACACAACAGGCGCTTGCTTGTCACAGAACTTTGTCTACTCAGCGTGACTACAGAATAGACCCAGCCTAC
CCTGCCGGTGGCATGTTCCTCGCGGCCGGCACAGTCCCCATCTACGTACCCTCGTGAACTTTCCCATGCC
GTTTCAGCCTGCTGGGCGAGGCAAAGTGCTTCCCGCATCCCTCGTGGGTACACCTAGGACAATAGCAGGC
AAAGCATCAGCCAGGCCCTTTCCATGGACAATTCTAAGATTCCCTCTTCTCCCACACCAAAGCCCATGTC
TTCCCACACCACACCTGTCATCCAAAACAAAGAGTAAGTACAGTCCCGAATATGGACATAGTGGCTTGGC
CAGCTTGGGAGCAAAACAAGCCATCCTGAGAAAAAGTCACATCTTTTGTTTGTGTTATCAAACTAAAAGT
TCTCTGAATTCTGGAAATGTGGCTACAGAAGCGACATCAAGAGGCTGTCTGACTCGGTTTGCACTGGACC
AGACACAGAGCTGTTGTCTGGGGTCTGCCCAATATGCTGCATACGGTCAGATGAGAACACAGCACAGAGG
CTGGGGACCAGCACCAGAAACACACGAGAATGTACAGCAGTCGGTGCAGAGCTCCAGGCACTGGCAGCAC
AAACAGGCCACAGGGCTGCTGGTAAGACCTCGGTCACTGTAGCTGCACCAGTGCAAAGAGCAGCCTATGG
GAGCCAGGGGCAAGGCCCCATCACCCGGACTGTGCAGGGAGACACTGCCCTAGGAGGGAGGCAGGCAGGT
AACCTGGCACCCCTGCCCACCTCCTCTTTGTCCCTCTTGAGTACTCAGGAATCCCTCAAAACAAGCAGGG
CCTCATTACTCCTGTTCTATAGTAAGAAAAAAAAAAGCCCTCATGACACAGAGCCTTCCTCGGGATCCTG
ATCTTAGCGTTCTACTCTGAATCCCAGAGCGCTGGCAAAGCACCAACCTGAAGAGCGGCTCGCTGGTGTG
CTGGCACTGATGGGTTCTCAGCTGCTGGTGCTTCTTAAAGGCCTTCTTGCAACCCTCATAACTGCACTGT
TTAAAAAAAATAAATGCACGGTTTAGTACAGGCAGGGGATCATCAGTTGCTGAAGTCCTTTAAAAGGCAG
GAGAGATTGCTCAATGGTTAGGGACACTTGCTTCTCTGGTCCCAGGTTTGGACTGCAGCACCCACGTGGT
GCCTCACAACCATCTGACTCCAGTTCCACAGGACCTCACACCCTCTTCTGACCTCCACAGGCACCGAGCA
CGCATATGGTATATAGATACATATGCAGGCAAAACGCTTGCACATAAAACCTTTTTTAACTAAACAATAA
AGTCTCTCTGGATCTGACCGGTCATCATCACCATCACCATTGAGTTTAAACCCGCTGATCAGCCTCGACT
GTGCCTTCTAGTTGCCAGCCATCTGTTGTTTGCCCCTCCCCCGTGCCTTCCTTGACCCTGGAAGGTGCCA
CTCCCACTGTCCTTTCCTAATAAAATGAGGAAATTGCATCGCATTGTCTGAGTAGGTGTCATTCTATTCT
GGGGGGTGGGGTGGGGCAGGACAGCAAGGGGGAGGATTGGGAAGACAATAGCAGGCATGCTGGGGATGCG
GTGGGCTCTATGGCTTCTGAGGCGGAAAGAACCAGCTGGGGCTCTAGGGGGTATCCCC
[124 nt withheld, positions 6219-6342]
C
[91 nt withheld, positions 6344-6434]
A
[49 nt withheld, positions 6436-6484]
CCTTTGACGTTGGAGTCCACGTTCTTT
[37 nt withheld, positions 6512-6548]
ACCCTATCTCGGTCTATTCTTTTGATTTATAAGGGATTTTGCCGATTTCGGCCTATTGGTTAAAAAATGA
GCTGATTTAACAAAAATTTAACGCGAATTAATTCTGTGGAATGTGTGTCAGTTAGGGTGTGGAAAGTCCC
CAGGCTCCCCAGCAGGCAGAAGTATGCAAAGCATGCATCTCAATTAGTCAGCAACCAGGTGTGGAAAGTC
CCCAGGCTCCCCAGCAGGCAGAAGTATGCAAAGCATGCATCTCAATTAGTCAGCAACCATAGTCCCGCCC
CTAACTCCGCCCATCCCGCCCCTAACTCCGCCCAGTTCCGCCCATTCTCCGCCCCATGGCTGACTAATTT
TTTTTATTTATGCAGAGGCCGAGGCCGCCTCTGCCTCTGAGCTATTCCAGAAGTAGTGAGGAGGCTTTTT
TGGAGGCCTAGGCTTTTGCAAAAAGCTCCCGGGAGCTTGTATATCCATTTTCGGATCTGATCAGCACGTG
TTGACAATTAATCATCGGCATAGTATATCGGCATAGTATAATACGACAAGGTGAGGAACTAAACCATGGC
CAAGCCTTTGTCTCAAGAAGAATCCACCCTCATTGAAAGAGCAACGGCTACAATCAACAGCATCCCCATC
TCTGAAGACTACAGCGTCGCCAGCGCAGCTCTCTCTAGCGACGGCCGCATCTTCACTGGTGTCAATGTAT
ATCATTTTACTGGGGGACCTTGTGCAGAACTCGTGGTGCTGGGCACTGCTGCTGCTGCGGCAGCTGGCAA
CCTGACTTGTATCGTCGCGATCGGAAATGAGAACAGGGGCATCTTGAGCCCCTGCGGACGGTGCCGACAG
GTGCTTCTCGATCTGCATCCTGGGATCAAAGCCATAGTGAAGGACAGTGATGGACAGCCGACGGCAGTTG
GGATTCGTGAATTGCTGCCCTCTGGTTATGTGTGGGAGGGCTAAGCACTTCGTGGCCGAGGAGCAGGACT
GACACGTGCTACGAGATTTCGATTCCACCGCCGCCTTCTATGAAAGGTTGGGCTTCGGAATCGTTTTCCG
GGACGCCGGCTGGATGATCCTCCAGCGCGGGGATCTCATGCTGGAGTTCTTCGCCCACCCCAACTTGTTT
ATTGCAGCTTATAATGGTTACAAATAAAGCAATAGCATCACAAATTTCACAAATAAAGCATTTTTTTCAC
TGCATTCTAGTTGTGGTTTGTCCAAACTCATCAATGTATCTTATCATGTCTGTATACCGTCGACCTCTAG
CTAGAGCTTGGCGTAATCATGGTCATAGCTGTTTCCTGTGTGAAATTGTTATCCGCTCACAATTCCACAC
AACATACGAGCCGGAAGCATAAAGTGTAAAGCCTGGGGTGCCTAATGAGTGAGCTAACTCACATTAATTG
CGTTGCGCTCACTGCCCGCTTTCCAGTCGGGAAACCTGTCGTGCCAGCTGCATTAATGAATCGGCCAACG
CGCGGGGAGAGGCGGTTTGCGTATTGGGCGCTCTTCCGCTTCCTCGCTCACTGACTCGCTGCGCTCGGTC
GTTCGGCTGCGGCGAGCGGTATCAGCTCACTCAAAGGCGGTAATACGGTTATCCACAGAATCAGGGGATA
ACGCAGGAAAGAACATGTGAGCAAAAGGCCAGCAAAAGGCCAGGAACCGTAAAAAGGCCGCGTTGCTGGC
GTTTTTCCATAGGCTCCGCCCCCCTGACGAGCATCACAAAAATCGACGCTCAAGTCAGAGGTGGCGAAAC
CCGACAGGACTATAAAGATACCAGGCGTTTCCCCCTGGAAGCTCCCTCGTGCGCTCTCCTGTTCCGACCC
TGCCGCTTACCGGATACCTGTCCGCCTTTCTCCCTTCGGGAAGCGTGGCGCTTTCTCATAGCTCACGCTG
TAGGTATCTCAGTTCGGTGTAGGTCGTTCGCTCCAAGCTGGGCTGTGTGCACGAACCCCCCGTTCAGCCC
GACCGCTGCGCCTTATCCGGTAACTATCGTCTTGAGTCCAACCCGGTAAGACACGACTTATCGCCACTGG
CAGCAGCCACTGGTAACAGGATTAGCAGAGCGAGGTATGTAGGCGGTGCTACAGAGTTCTTGAAGTGGTG
GCCTAACTACGGCTACACTAGAAGAACAGTATTTGGTATCTGCGCTCTGCTGAAGCCAGTTACCTTCGGA
AAAAGAGTTGGTAGCTCTTGATCCGGCAAACAAACCACCGCTGGTAGCGGTGGTTTTTTTGTTTGCAAGC
AGCAGATTACGCGCAGAAAAAAAGGATCTCAAGAAGATCCTTTGATCTTTTCTACGGGGTCTGACGCTCA
GTGGAACGAAAACTCACGTTAAGGGATTTTGGTCATGAGATTATCAAAAAGGATCTTCACCTAGATCCTT
TTAAATTAAAAATGAAGTTTTAAATCAATCTAAAGTATATATGAGTAAACTTGGTCTGACAGTTACCAAT
GCTTAATCAGTGAGGCACCTATCTCAGCGATCTGTCTATTTCGTTCATCCATAGTTGCCTGACTCCCCGT
CGTGTAGATAACTACGATACGGGAGGGCTTACCATCTGGCCCCAGTGCTGCAATGATACCGCGAGACCCA
CGCTCACCGGCTCCAGATTTATCAGCAATAAACCAGCCAGCCGGAAGGGCCGAGCGCAGAAGTGGTCCTG
CAACTTTATCCGCCTCCATCCAGTCTATTAATTGTTGCCGGGAAGCTAGAGTAAGTAGTTCGCCAGTTAA
TAGTTTGCGCAACGTTGTTGCCATTGCTACAGGCATCGTGGTGTCACGCTCGTCGTTTGGTATGGCTTCA
TTCAGCTCCGGTTCCCAACGATCAAGGCGAGTTACATGATCCCCCATGTTGTGCAAAAAAGCGGTTAGCT
CCTTCGGTCCTCCGATCGTTGTCAGAAGTAAGTTGGCCGCAGTGTTATCACTCATGGTTATGGCAGCACT
GCATAATTCTCTTACTGTCATGCCATCCGTAAGATGCTTTTCTGTGACTGGTGAGTACTCAACCAAGTCA
TTCTGAGAATAGTGTATGCGGCGACCGAGTTGCTCTTGCCCGGCGTCAATACGGGATAATACCGCGCCAC
ATAGCAGAACTTTAAAAGTGCTCATCATTGGAAAACGTTCTTCGGGGCGAAAACTCTCAAGGATCTTACC
GCTGTTGAGATCCAGTTCGATGTAACCCACTCGTGCACCCAACTGATCTTCAGCATCTTTTACTTTCACC
AGCGTTTCTGGGTGAGCAAAAACAGGAAGGCAAAATGCCGCAAAAAAGGGAATAAGGGCGACACGGAAAT
GTTGAATACTCATACTCTTCCTTTTTCAATATTATTGAAGCATTTATCAGGGTTATTGTCTCATGAGCGG
ATACATATTTGAATGTATTTAGAAAAATAAACAAATAGGGGTTCCGCGCACATTTCCCCGAAAAGTGCCA
CCTGACGTC
Features (pLannotate 1.2.2; 28 found; start..end, strand, type, name):
     28..80      -  misc_feature   bom (fragment): basis of mobility region from pBR322
    235..614     +  enhancer       CMV enhancer: human cytomegalovirus immediate early enhancer
    615..818     +  promoter       CMV promoter: human cytomegalovirus (CMV) immediate early promoter
    814..847     +  LTR            5' LTR (truncated) (fragment): truncated 5' long terminal repeat (LTR) from HIV-1
    863..881     +  promoter       T7 promoter: promoter for bacteriophage T7 RNA polymerase
   1176..1868    +  CDS            Dendra2: monomeric photoswitchable green-to-red fluorescent protein from Dendronephthya mammalian codon-optimized
   1944..2108    -  CDS            GTF3A (fragment): TF3A_HUMAN - Experimental evidence at protein level: Swiss-Prot protein existence level 1. Involved in ribosomal large subunit biogenesis. Binds the approximately 50 base pairs internal control region (ICR) of 5S ribosomal RNA genes. It is required for their RNA polymerase III- dependent transcription and may also maintain the transcription of other genes (PubMed:24120868). Also binds the transcribed 5S RNA's (By similarity). From Homo sapiens (Human).
   2275..2355    -  CDS            GTF3A (fragment): TF3A_HUMAN - Experimental evidence at protein level: Swiss-Prot protein existence level 1. Involved in ribosomal large subunit biogenesis. Binds the approximately 50 base pairs internal control region (ICR) of 5S ribosomal RNA genes. It is required for their RNA polymerase III- dependent transcription and may also maintain the transcription of other genes (PubMed:24120868). Also binds the transcribed 5S RNA's (By similarity). From Homo sapiens (Human).
   3366..3623    -  CDS            GTF3A (fragment): TF3A_HUMAN - Experimental evidence at protein level: Swiss-Prot protein existence level 1. Involved in ribosomal large subunit biogenesis. Binds the approximately 50 base pairs internal control region (ICR) of 5S ribosomal RNA genes. It is required for their RNA polymerase III- dependent transcription and may also maintain the transcription of other genes (PubMed:24120868). Also binds the transcribed 5S RNA's (By similarity). From Homo sapiens (Human).
   4155..4244    -  CDS            Gtf3a (fragment): TF3A_RAT - Experimental evidence at transcript level: Swiss-Prot protein existence level 2. Involved in ribosomal large subunit biogenesis. Binds the approximately 50 base pairs internal control region (ICR) of 5S ribosomal RNA genes. It is required for their RNA polymerase III- dependent transcription and may also maintain the transcription of other genes (By similarity). Also binds the transcribed 5S RNA's (By similarity). From Rattus norvegicus (Rat).
   4668..4745    -  CDS            GTF3A (fragment): TF3A_HUMAN - Experimental evidence at protein level: Swiss-Prot protein existence level 1. Involved in ribosomal large subunit biogenesis. Binds the approximately 50 base pairs internal control region (ICR) of 5S ribosomal RNA genes. It is required for their RNA polymerase III- dependent transcription and may also maintain the transcription of other genes (PubMed:24120868). Also binds the transcribed 5S RNA's (By similarity). From Homo sapiens (Human).
   5483..5602    -  CDS            GTF3A (fragment): TF3A_HUMAN - Experimental evidence at protein level: Swiss-Prot protein existence level 1. Involved in ribosomal large subunit biogenesis. Binds the approximately 50 base pairs internal control region (ICR) of 5S ribosomal RNA genes. It is required for their RNA polymerase III- dependent transcription and may also maintain the transcription of other genes (PubMed:24120868). Also binds the transcribed 5S RNA's (By similarity). From Homo sapiens (Human).
   5949..6173    +  polyA_signal   bGH poly(A) signal: bovine growth hormone polyadenylation signal
   6177..6198    +  promoter       SV40 promoter (fragment): SV40 enhancer and early promoter
   6219..6647    +  rep_origin     f1 ori (sequence partly withheld): f1 bacteriophage origin of replication; arrow indicates direction of (+) strand synthesis
   6661..6990    +  promoter       SV40 promoter: SV40 enhancer and early promoter
   7038..7085    +  promoter       EM7 promoter: synthetic bacterial promoter&nbsp
   7104..7502    +  CDS            BSD: blasticidin S deaminase; Aspergillus terreus BSD; confers resistance to blasticidin
   7503..7530    +  CDS            BleoR (fragment): antibiotic-binding protein; Sh ble from Streptoalloteichus hindustanus; confers resistance to bleomycin, phleomycin, and Zeocin™
   7540..7665    +  CDS            ble (fragment): BLE_KLEPN - Experimental evidence at protein level: Swiss-Prot protein existence level 1. Binding protein with a strong affinity to the bleomycin family of antibiotics. Binds to CL990; an antimitotic-antibiotic compound. From Klebsiella pneumoniae.
   7660..7781    +  polyA_signal   SV40 poly(A) signal: SV40 polyadenylation signal
   7854..7870    -  protein_bind   lac operator: The lac repressor binds to the lac operator to inhibit transcription in E. coli. This inhibition can be relieved by adding lactose or isopropyl-β-D-thiogalactopyranoside (IPTG). lac repressor encoded by lacI
   7878..7908    -  promoter       lac promoter: promoter for the E. coli lac operon
   7923..7944    -  protein_bind   CAP binding site: CAP binding activates transcription in the presence of cAMP. E. coli catabolite activator protein
   7957..8049    -  CDS            lacI (fragment): lac repressor; lacI; The lac repressor binds to the lac operator to inhibit transcription in E. coli. This inhibition can be relieved by adding lactose or isopropyl-β-D-thiogalactopyranoside (IPTG).
   8232..8820    -  rep_origin     ori: high-copy-number ColE1/pMB1/pBR322/pUC origin of replication
   8991..9851    -  CDS            AmpR: β-lactamase; bla; confers resistance to ampicillin, carbenicillin, and related antibiotics
   9852..9956    -  promoter       AmpR promoter: bla
