[The description below was written by a language model from this plasmid's Addgene catalogue record and pLannotate feature annotations shown in this document.]
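Description:
pcDNA6-5'UTR(mtIF3)-Dendra2-3'UTR(mtIF3) is a mammalian expression plasmid of about 10 kb built on the pcDNA6 backbone and designed as a fluorescent reporter of translation controlled by the untranslated regions of mouse Mtif3 (mitochondrial translation initiation factor 3). It replicates in E. coli from a high-copy ColE1/pUC-type origin and is selected with ampicillin through the β-lactamase gene. An f1 origin is also present. For selection in mammalian cells it carries a blasticidin S deaminase cassette driven by the SV40 early promoter, with an EM7 bacterial promoter upstream and an SV40 polyadenylation signal downstream.

The payload is transcribed from the CMV immediate-early enhancer/promoter and terminated by the bGH poly(A) signal, with a T7 promoter just upstream of the insert. The annotated coding sequence is Dendra2, a monomeric green-to-red photoconvertible protein, which the catalogue lists as "Pal-Dendra2", presumably a palmitoylated, membrane-anchored form. The roughly 300 bp between the T7 promoter and Dendra2 is consistent with the Mtif3 5'UTR, and the approximately 4 kb between Dendra2 and the bGH signal with the long 3'UTR, although neither is annotated as such. The antisense GTF3A/Gtf3a fragments called across that downstream region are automated similarity hits. They may reflect overlap with a neighbouring gene on the opposite strand and should not be read as an intended expressed payload. The short HIV LTR, BleoR and lacI fragments likewise appear to be annotation artefacts of backbone sequence.

Because existing Dendra2 can be photoconverted to red, newly appearing green signal reports fresh protein synthesis. The associated study used this approach to examine local translation of mtIF3 in axons.
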