Addgene plasmid #182369: pcDNA6-5'UTR(mtIF3)-Dendra2-3'UTR(mtIF3)
Purpose: Dendra2-based translation reporter
Depositing lab: Chunghun Lim. Depositing organization: Ulsan National Institute of Science and Technology (UNIST). Publication: mtIF3 is locally translated in axons and regulates mitochondrial translation for axonal growth. Lee S, Park D, Lim C, Kim JI, Min KT. BMC Biol. 2022 Jan 7;20(1):12. doi: 10.1186/s12915-021-01215-w. PubMed 34996455.
Backbone
  Vector backbone: pcDNA6
  Backbone size w/o insert (bp): 4991
  Total vector size (bp): 9987
  Vector type: Mammalian Expression
  Selectable markers: Blasticidin
Growth in bacteria
  Bacterial resistance: Ampicillin, 100 μg/mL
  Growth temperature: 37°C
  Growth strain: DH5alpha
  Copy number: High Copy
Gene/Insert
  Gene/Insert name: mtIF3
  Species: M. musculus (mouse)
  Insert size (bp): 4996
  GenBank ID: NM_001256101.1
  Entrez Gene: Mtif3 (a.k.a. 2810012L14Rik, AI414549)
  Promoter: CMV promoter
  Tag / fusion protein: Pal-Dendra2 (C terminal on insert)
  Cloning method: Restriction Enzyme; 5′ cloning site NheI (not destroyed); 3′ cloning site AgeI (not destroyed)
  Sequencing primers: 5′ CGCAAATGGGCGGTAGGCGTG
Terms and licenses: Academic/Nonprofit Terms; Industry Terms: Not Available to Industry
How to cite: pcDNA6-5'UTR(mtIF3)-Dendra2-3'UTR(mtIF3) was a gift from Chunghun Lim (Addgene plasmid # 182369 ; http://n2t.net/addgene:182369 ; RRID:Addgene_182369)
